>Addgene plasmid #119318 | PHAGE-P CMVt N-HA hE6AP III (C41A, C46A, C840A) | addgene full sequence | sequence record 251166 | Addgene NGS Result
TGGAAGGGCTAATTCACTCCCAAAGAAGACAAGATATCCTTGATCTGTGGATCTACCACACACAAGGCTA
CTTCCCTGATTAGCAGAACTACACACCAGGGCCAGGGGTCAGATATCCACTGACCTTTGGATGGTGCTAC
AAGCTAGTACCAGTTGAGCCAGATAAGGTAGAAGAGGCCAATAAAGGAGAGAACACCAGCTTGTTACACC
CTGTGAGCCTGCATGGGATGGATGACCCGGAGAGAGAAGTGTTAGAGTGGAGGTTTGACAGCCGCCTAGC
ATTTCATCACGTGGCCCGAGAGCTGCATCCGGAGTACTTCAAGAACTGCTGATATCGAGCTTGCTACAAG
GGACTTTCCGCTGGGGACTTTCCAGGGAGGCGTGGCCTGGGCGGGACTGGGGAGTGGCGAGCCCTCAGAT
CCTGCATATAAGCAGCTGCTTTTTGCCTGTACTGGGTCTCTCTGGTTAGACCAGATCTGAGCCTGGGAGC
TCTCTGGCTAACTAGGGAACCCACTGCTTAAGCCTCAATAAAGCTTGCCTTGAGTGCTTCAAGTAGTGTG
TGCCCGTCTGTTGTGTGACTCTGGTAACTAGAGATCCCTCAGACCCTTTTAGTCAGTGTGGAAAATCTCT
AGCAGTGGCGCCCGAACAGGGACTTGAAAGCGAAAGGGAAACCAGAGGAGCTCTCTCGACGCAGGACTCG
GCTTGCTGAAGCGCGCACGGCAAGAGGCGAGGGGCGGCGACTGGTGAGTACGCCAAAAATTTTGACTAGC
GGAGGCTAGAAGGAGAGAGATGGGTGCGAGAGCGTCAGTATTAAGCGGGGGAGAATTAGATCGCGATGGG
AAAAAATTCGGTTAAGGCCAGGGGGAAAGAAAAAATATAAATTAAAACATATAGTATGGGCAAGCAGGGA
GCTAGAACGATTCGCAGTTAATCCTGGCCTGTTAGAAACATCAGAAGGCTGTAGACAAATACTGGGACAG
CTACAACCATCCCTTCAGACAGGATCAGAAGAACTTAGATCATTATATAATACAGTAGCAACCCTCTATT
GTGTGCATCAAAGGATAGAGATAAAAGACACCAAGGAAGCTTTAGACAAGATAGAGGAAGAGCAAAACAA
AAGTAAGACCACCGCACAGCAAGCGGCCGGCCGCTGATCTTCAGACCTGGAGGAGGAGATATGAGGGACA
ATTGGAGAAGTGAATTATATAAATATAAAGTAGTAAAAATTGAACCATTAGGAGTAGCACCCACCAAGGC
AAAGAGAAGAGTGGTGCAGAGAGAAAAAAGAGCAGTGGGAATAGGAGCTTTGTTCCTTGGGTTCTTGGGA
GCAGCAGGAAGCACTATGGGCGCAGCGTCAATGACGCTGACGGTACAGGCCAGACAATTATTGTCTGGTA
TAGTGCAGCAGCAGAACAATTTGCTGAGGGCTATTGAGGCGCAACAGCATCTGTTGCAACTCACAGTCTG
GGGCATCAAGCAGCTCCAGGCAAGAATCCTGGCTGTGGAAAGATACCTAAAGGATCAACAGCTCCTGGGG
ATTTGGGGTTGCTCTGGAAAACTCATTTGCACCACTGCTGTGCCTTGGAATGCTAGTTGGAGTAATAAAT
CTCTGGAACAGATTTGGAATCACACGACCTGGATGGAGTGGGACAGAGAAATTAACAATTACACAAGCTT
AATACACTCCTTAATTGAAGAATCGCAAAACCAGCAAGAAAAGAATGAACAAGAATTATTGGAATTAGAT
AAATGGGCAAGTTTGTGGAATTGGTTTAACATAACAAATTGGCTGTGGTATATAAAATTATTCATAATGA
TAGTAGGAGGCTTGGTAGGTTTAAGAATAGTTTTTGCTGTACTTTCTATAGTGAATAGAGTTAGGCAGGG
ATATTCACCATTATCGTTTCAGACCCACCTCCCAACCCCGAGGGGACCCGACAGGCCCGAAGGAATAGAA
GAAGAAGGTGGAGAGAGAGACAGAGACAGATCCATTCGATTAGTGAACGGATCTCGACGGTATCGCCGAA
TTCACAAATGGCAGTATTCATCCACAATTTTAAAAGAAAAGGGGGGATTGGGGGGTACAGTGCAGGGGAA
AGAATAGTAGACATAATAGCAACAGACATACAAACTAAAGAATTACAAAAACAAATTACAAAAATTCAAA
ATTTTCGGGTTTATTACAGGGACAGCAGAGATCCAGTTTGGACTAGTGGAGTTCCGCGTTACATAACTTA
CGGTAAATGGCCCGCCTGGCTGACCGCCCAACGACCCCCGCCCATTGACGTCAATAATGACGTATGTTCC
CATAGTAACGCCAATAGGGACTTTCCATTGACGTCAATGGGTGGAGTATTTACGGTAAACTGCCCACTTG
GCAGTACATCAAGTGTATCATATGCCAAGTACGCCCCCTATTGACGTCAATGACGGTAAATGGCCCGCCT
GGCATTATGCCCAGTACATGACCTTATGGGACTTTCCTACTTGGCAGTACATCTACGTATTAGTCATCGC
TATTACCATGGTGATGCGGTTTTGGCAGTACATCAATGGGCGTGGATAGCGGTTTGACTCACGGGGATTT
CCAAGTCTCCACCCCATTGACGTCAATGGGAGTTTGTTTTGGCACCAAAATCAACGGGACTTTCCAAAAT
GTCGTAACAACTCCGCCCCATTGACGCAAATGGGCGGTAGGCGTGTACGGTGGGAGGTCTATATAAGCAG
AGCTCTCCCTATCAGTGATAGAGATCTCCCTATCAGTGATAGAGATCGTCGACGAGCTCGTTTAGTGAAC
CGTCAGATCGCCTGGAGACGCCATCCACGCTGTTTTGACCTCCATAGAAGACACCGGGACCGATCCAGCC
TCCGGACTCTAGCGTTTAAACGCTAGCCACCATGGCGTACCCATACGATGTTCCAGATTACGCTGCTCGA
GGTTATCAAACAAGTTTGTACAAAAAAGTTGGCATGGCCACAGCTTGTAAAAGATCAGGAGAACCTCAGT
CTGACGACATTGAAGCTAGCCGAATGAAGCGAGCAGCTGCAAAGCATCTAATAGAACGCTACTACCACCA
GTTAACTGAGGGCGCTGGAAATGAAGCCGCCACGAATGAGTTTTGTGCTTCCTGTCCAACTTTTCTTCGT
ATGGATAATAATGCAGCAGCTATTAAAGCCCTCGAGCTTTATAAGATTAATGCAAAACTCTGTGATCCTC
ATCCCTCCAAGAAAGGAGCAAGCTCAGCTTACCTTGAGAACTCGAAAGGTGCCCCCAACAACTCCTGCTC
TGAGATAAAAATGAACAAGAAAGGCGCTAGAATTGATTTTAAAGATGTGACTTACTTAACAGAAGAGAAG
GTATATGAAATTCTTGAATTATGTAGAGAAAGAGAGGATTATTCCCCTTTAATCCGTGTTATTGGAAGAG
TTTTTTCTAGTGCTGAGGCATTGGTACAGAGCTTCCGGAAAGTTAAACAACACACCAAGGAAGAACTGAA
ATCTCTTCAAGCAAAAGATGAAGACAAAGATGAAGATGAAAAGGAAAAAGCTGCATGTTCTGCTGCTGCT
ATGGAAGAAGACTCAGAAGCATCTTCCTCAAGGATAGGTGATAGCTCACAGGGAGACAACAATTTGCAAA
AATTAGGCCCTGATGATGTGTCTGTGGATATTGATGCCATTAGAAGGGTCTACACCAGATTGCTCTCTAA
TGAAAAAATTGAAACTGCCTTTCTCAATGCACTTGTATATTTGTCACCTAACGTGGAATGTGACTTGACG
TATCACAATGTATACTCTCGAGATCCTAATTATCTGAATTTGTTCATTATCGTAATGGAGAATAGAAATC
TCCACAGTCCTGAATATCTGGAAATGGCTTTGCCATTATTTTGCAAAGCGATGAGCAAGCTACCCCTTGC
AGCCCAAGGAAAACTGATCAGACTGTGGTCTAAATACAATGCAGACCAGATTCGGAGAATGATGGAGACA
TTTCAGCAACTTATTACTTATAAAGTCATAAGCAATGAATTTAACAGTCGAAATCTAGTGAATGATGATG
ATGCCATTGTTGCTGCTTCGAAGTGCTTGAAAATGGTTTACTATGCAAATGTAGTGGGAGGGGAAGTGGA
CACAAATCACAATGAAGAAGATGATGAAGAGCCCATCCCTGAGTCCAGCGAGCTGACACTTCAGGAACTT
TTGGGAGAAGAAAGAAGAAACAAGAAAGGTCCTCGAGTGGACCCCCTGGAAACTGAACTTGGTGTTAAAA
CCCTGGATTGTCGAAAACCACTTATCCCTTTTGAAGAGTTTATTAATGAACCACTGAATGAGGTTCTAGA
AATGGATAAAGATTATACTTTTTTCAAAGTAGAAACAGAGAACAAATTCTCTTTTATGACATGTCCCTTT
ATATTGAATGCTGTCACAAAGAATTTGGGATTATATTATGACAATAGAATTCGCATGTACAGTGAACGAA
GAATCACTGTTCTCTACAGCTTAGTTCAAGGACAGCAGTTGAATCCATATTTGAGACTCAAAGTTAGACG
TGACCATATCATAGATGATGCACTTGTCCGGCTAGAGATGATCGCTATGGAAAATCCTGCAGACTTGAAG
AAGCAGTTGTATGTGGAATTTGAAGGAGAACAAGGAGTTGATGAGGGAGGTGTTTCCAAAGAATTTTTTC
AGCTGGTTGTGGAGGAAATCTTCAATCCAGATATTGGTATGTTCACATACGATGAATCTACAAAATTGTT
TTGGTTTAATCCATCTTCTTTTGAAACTGAGGGTCAGTTTACTCTGATTGGCATAGTACTGGGTCTGGCT
ATTTACAATAACTGTATACTGGATGTACATTTTCCCATGGTTGTCTACAGGAAGCTAATGGGGAAAAAAG
GAACTTTTCGTGACTTGGGAGACTCTCACCCAGTTCTATATCAGAGTTTAAAAGATTTATTGGAGTATGA
AGGGAATGTGGAAGATGACATGATGATCACTTTCCAGATATCACAGACAGATCTTTTTGGTAACCCAATG
ATGTATGATCTAAAGGAAAATGGTGATAAAATTCCAATTACAAATGAAAACAGGAAGGAATTTGTCAATC
TTTATTCTGACTACATTCTCAATAAATCAGTAGAAAAACAGTTCAAGGCTTTTCGGAGAGGTTTTCATAT
GGTGACAAATGAATCTCCCTTAAAGTACTTATTCAGACCAGAAGAAATTGAATTGCTTATATGTGGAAGC
CGGAATCTAGATTTCCAAGCACTAGAAGAAACTACAGAATATGACGGTGGCTATACCAGGGACTCTGTTC
TGATTAGGGAGTTCTGGGAAATCGTTCATTCATTTACAGATGAACAGAAAAGACTCTTCTTGCAGTTTAC
AACGGGCACAGACAGAGCACCTGTGGGAGGACTAGGAAAATTAAAGATGATTATAGCCAAAAATGGCCCA
GACACAGAAAGGTTACCTACATCTCATACTGCCTTTAATGTGCTTTTACTTCCGGAATACTCAAGCAAAG
AAAAACTTAAAGAGAGATTGTTGAAGGCCATCACGTATGCCAAAGGATTTGGCATGCTGTAATACCCAAC
TTTCTTGTACAAAGTGGTTCGATAACGAATTCTACCGGGTAGGGGAGGCGCTTTTCCCAAGGCAGTCTGG
AGCATGCGCTTTAGCAGCCCCGCTGGGCACTTGGCGCTACACAAGTGGCCTCTGGCCTCGCACACATTCC
ACATCCACCGGTAGGCGCCAACCGGCTCCGTTCTTTGGTGGCCCCTTCGCGCCACCTTCTACTCCTCCCC
TAGTCAGGAAGTTCCCCCCCGCCCCGCAGCTCGCGTCGTGCAGGACGTGACAAATGGAAGTAGCACGTCT
CACTAGTCTCGTGCAGATGGACAGCACCGCTGAGCAATGGAAGCGGGTAGGCCTTTGGGGCAGCGGCCAA
TAGCAGCTTTGCTCCTTCGCTTTCTGGGCTCAGAGGCTGGGAAGGGGTGGGTCCGGGGGCGGGCTCAGGG
GCGGGCTCAGGGGCGGGGCGGGCGCCCGAAGGTCCTCCGGAGGCCCGGCATTCTGCACGCTTCAAAAGCG
CACGTCTGCCGCGCTGTTCTCCTCTTCCTCATCTCCGGGCCTTTCGACCTGCAGCCCAAGCTTACCATGA
CCGAGTACAAGCCCACGGTGCGCCTCGCCACCCGCGACGACGTCCCCAGGGCCGTACGCACCCTCGCCGC
CGCGTTCGCCGACTACCCCGCCACGCGCCACACCGTCGATCCGGACCGCCACATCGAGCGGGTCACCGAG
CTGCAAGAACTCTTCCTCACGCGCGTCGGGCTCGACATCGGCAAGGTGTGGGTCGCGGACGACGGCGCCG
CGGTGGCGGTCTGGACCACGCCGGAGAGCGTCGAAGCGGGGGCGGTGTTCGCCGAGATCGGCCCGCGCAT
GGCCGAGTTGAGCGGTTCCCGGCTGGCCGCGCAGCAACAGATGGAAGGCCTCCTGGCGCCGCACCGGCCC
AAGGAGCCCGCGTGGTTCCTGGCCACCGTCGGCGTCTCGCCCGACCACCAGGGCAAGGGTCTGGGCAGCG
CCGTCGTGCTCCCCGGAGTGGAGGCGGCCGAGCGCGCCGGGGTGCCCGCCTTCCTGGAGACCTCCGCGCC
CCGCAACCTCCCCTTCTACGAGCGGCTCGGCTTCACCGTCACCGCCGACGTCGAGGTGCCCGAAGGACCG
CGCACCTGGTGCATGACCCGCAAGCCCGGTGCCTGACGCCCGCCCCACGACCCGCAGCGCCCGACCGAAA
GGAGCGCACGACCCCATGCATCGATAGATCCTAATCAACCTCTGGATTACAAAATTTGTGAAAGATTGAC
TGGTATTCTTAACTATGTTGCTCCTTTTACGCTATGTGGATACGCTGCTTTAATGCCTTTGTATCATGCT
ATTGCTTCCCGTATGGCTTTCATTTTCTCCTCCTTGTATAAATCCTGGTTGCTGTCTCTTTATGAGGAGT
TGTGGCCCGTTGTCAGGCAACGTGGCGTGGTGTGCACTGTGTTTGCTGACGCAACCCCCACTGGTTGGGG
CATTGCCACCACCTGTCAGCTCCTTTCCGGGACTTTCGCTTTCCCCCTCCCTATTGCCACGGCGGAACTC
ATCGCCGCCTGCCTTGCCCGCTGCTGGACAGGGGCTCGGCTGTTGGGCACTGACAATTCCGTGGTGTTGT
CGGGGAAATCATCGTCCTTTCCTTGGCTGCTCGCCTGTGTTGCCACCTGGATTCTGCGCGGGACGTCCTT
CTGCTACGTCCCTTCGGCCCTCAATCCAGCGGACCTTCCTTCCCGCGGCCTGCTGCCGGCTCTGCGGCCT
CTTCCGCGTCTTCGCCTTCGCCCTCAGACGAGTCGGATCTCCCTTTGGGCCGCCTCCCCGCCTGAGATCC
TTTAAGACCAATGACTTACAAGGCAGCTGTAGATCTTAGCCACTTTTTAAAAGAAAAGGGGGGACTGGAA
GGGCTAATTCACTCCCAACGAAGACAAGATCTGCTTTTTGCTTGTACTGGGTCTCTCTGGTTAGACCAGA
TCTGAGCCTGGGAGCTCTCTGGCTAACTAGGGAACCCACTGCTTAAGCCTCAATAAAGCTTGCCTTGAGT
GCTTCAAGTAGTGTGTGCCCGTCTGTTGTGTGACTCTGGTAACTAGAGATCCCTCAGACCCTTTTAGTCA
GTGTGGAAAATCTCTAGCAGTAGTAGTTCATGTCATCTTATTATTCAGTATTTATAACTTGCAAAGAAAT
GAATATCAGAGAGTGAGAGGCCCGGGTTAATTAAGGAAAGGGCTAGATCATTCTTGAAGACGAAAGGGCC
TCGTGATACGCCTATTTTTATAGGTTAATGTCATGATAATAATGGTTTCTTAGACGTCAGGTGGCACTTT
TCGGGGAAATGTGCGCGGAACCCCTATTTGTTTATTTTTCTAAATACATTCAAATATGTATCCGCTCATG
AGACAATAACCCTGATAAATGCTTCAATAATATTGAAAAAGGAAGAGTATGAGTATTCAACATTTCCGTG
TCGCCCTTATTCCCTTTTTTGCGGCATTTTGCCTTCCTGTTTTTGCTCACCCAGAAACGCTGGTGAAAGT
AAAAGATGCTGAAGATCAGTTGGGTGCACGAGTGGGTTACATCGAACTGGATCTCAACAGCGGTAAGATC
CTTGAGAGTTTTCGCCCCGAAGAACGTTTTCCAATGATGAGCACTTTTAAAGTTCTGCTATGTGGCGCGG
TATTATCCCGTGTTGACGCCGGGCAAGAGCAACTCGGTCGCCGCATACACTATTCTCAGAATGACTTGGT
TGAGTACTCACCAGTCACAGAAAAGCATCTTACGGATGGCATGACAGTAAGAGAATTATGCAGTGCTGCC
ATAACCATGAGTGATAACACTGCGGCCAACTTACTTCTGACAACGATCGGAGGACCGAAGGAGCTAACCG
CTTTTTTGCACAACATGGGGGATCATGTAACTCGCCTTGATCGTTGGGAACCGGAGCTGAATGAAGCCAT
ACCAAACGACGAGCGTGACACCACGATGCCTGTAGCAATGGCAACAACGTTGCGCAAACTATTAACTGGC
GAACTACTTACTCTAGCTTCCCGGCAACAATTAATAGACTGGATGGAGGCGGATAAAGTTGCAGGACCAC
TTCTGCGCTCGGCCCTTCCGGCTGGCTGGTTTATTGCTGATAAATCTGGAGCCGGTGAGCGTGGGTCTCG
CGGTATCATTGCAGCACTGGGGCCAGATGGTAAGCCCTCCCGTATCGTAGTTATCTACACGACGGGGAGT
CAGGCAACTATGGATGAACGAAATAGACAGATCGCTGAGATAGGTGCCTCACTGATTAAGCATTGGTAAC
TGTCAGACCAAGTTTACTCATATATACTTTAGATTGATTTAAAACTTCATTTTTAATTTAAAAGGATCTA
GGTGAAGATCCTTTTTGATAATCTCATGACCAAAATCCCTTAACGTGAGTTTTCGTTCCACTGAGCGTCA
GACCCCGTAGAAAAGATCAAAGGATCTTCTTGAGATCCTTTTTTTCTGCGCGTAATCTGCTGCTTGCAAA
CAAAAAAACCACCGCTACCAGCGGTGGTTTGTTTGCCGGATCAAGAGCTACCAACTCTTTTTCCGAAGGT
AACTGGCTTCAGCAGAGCGCAGATACCAAATACTGTTCTTCTAGTGTAGCCGTAGTTAGGCCACCACTTC
AAGAACTCTGTAGCACCGCCTACATACCTCGCTCTGCTAATCCTGTTACCAGTGGCTGCTGCCAGTGGCG
ATAAGTCGTGTCTTACCGGGTTGGACTCAAGACGATAGTTACCGGATAAGGCGCAGCGGTCGGGCTGAAC
GGGGGGTTCGTGCACACAGCCCAGCTTGGAGCGAACGACCTACACCGAACTGAGATACCTACAGCGTGAG
CTATGAGAAAGCGCCACGCTTCCCGAAGGGAGAAAGGCGGACAGGTATCCGGTAAGCGGCAGGGTCGGAA
CAGGAGAGCGCACGAGGGAGCTTCCAGGGGGAAACGCCTGGTATCTTTATAGTCCTGTCGGGTTTCGCCA
CCTCTGACTTGAGCGTCGATTTTTGTGATGCTCGTCAGGGGGGCGGAGCCTATGGAAAAACGCCAGCAAC
GCGGCCTTTTTACGGTTCCTGGCCTTTTGCTGGCCTTTTGCTCACATGTTCTTTCCTGCGTTATCCCCTG
ATTCTGTGGATAACCGTATTACCGCCTTTGAGTGAGCTGATACCGCTCGCCGCAGCCGAACGACCGAGCG
CAGCGAGTCAGTGAGCGAGGAAGCGGAAGAGCGCCCAATACGCAAACCGCCTCTCCCCGCGCGTTGGCCG
ATTCATTAATGCAGCAAGCTCATGGCTGACTAATTTTTTTTATTTATGCAGAGGCCGAGGCCGCCTCGGC
CTCTGAGCTATTCCAGAAGTAGTGAGGAGGCTTTTTTGGAGGCCTAGGCTTTTGCAAAAAGCTCCCCGTG
GCACGACAGGTTTCCCGACTGGAAAGCGGGCAGTGAGCGCAACGCAATTAATGTGAGTTAGCTCACTCAT
TAGGCACCCCAGGCTTTACACTTTATGCTTCCGGCTCGTATGTTGTGTGGAATTGTGAGCGGATAACAAT
TTCACACAGGAAACAGCTATGACATGATTACGAATTTCACAAATAAAGCATTTTTTTCACTGCATTCTAG
TTGTGGTTTGTCCAAACTCATCAATGTATCTTATCATGTCTGGATCAACTGGATAACTCAAGCTAACCAA
AATCATCCCAAACTTCCCACCCCATACCCTATTACCACTGCCAATTACCTGTGGTTTCATTTACTCTAAA
CCTGTGATTCCTCTGAATTATTTTCATTTTAAAGAAATTGTATTTGTTAAATATGTACTACAAACTTAGT
AGT
Features (pLannotate 1.2.2; 31 found; start..end, strand, type, name):
    377..634     +  LTR            5' LTR (truncated): truncated 5' long terminal repeat (LTR) from HIV-1
    681..806     +  misc_feature   HIV-1 Ψ: packaging signal of human immunodeficiency virus type 1
    790..1128    +  CDS            HIV-1 gag (fragment): gag protein from human immunodeficiency virus 1; gag
   1303..1536    +  misc_feature   RRE: The Rev response element (RRE) of HIV-1 allows for Rev-dependent mRNA export from the nucleus to the cytoplasm.
   1913..2013    +  CDS            Rev (fragment): human immunodeficiency virus 1 (HIV-1) Rev protein; rev; enhances nuclear export of unspliced and incompletely spliced viral mRNAs
   2058..2175    +  misc_feature   cPPT/CTS: central polypurine tract and central termination sequence of HIV-1
   2227..2530    +  enhancer       CMV enhancer: human cytomegalovirus immediate early enhancer
   2531..2734    +  promoter       CMV promoter: human cytomegalovirus (CMV) immediate early promoter
   2736..2755    +  promoter       PLtetO-1 promoter (fragment): modified phage lambda PL promoter with tet operator sites (Lutz and Bujard, 1997)
   2757..2776    +  promoter       PLtetO-1 promoter (fragment): modified phage lambda PL promoter with tet operator sites (Lutz and Bujard, 1997)
   2784..2817    +  promoter       TRE3GV promoter (fragment): 3rd-generation Tet-responsive promoter that can be activated by binding of Tet-On® 3G, optimized for retroviral and lentiviral vectors
   2908..2934    +  CDS            3xHA (fragment): three tandem HA epitope tags
   2951..2968    +  protein_bind   attB1 (fragment): mutant version of attB; core recombination site for the Gateway® BP reaction BP Clonase™
   2992..5589    +  CDS            UBE3A: UBE3A_HUMAN - Also known as E6AP From Homo sapiens (Human).
   5594..5618    -  protein_bind   attB2: mutant version of attB; recombination site for the Gateway® BP reaction BP Clonase™
   5637..6136    +  promoter       PGK promoter: mouse phosphoglycerate kinase 1 promoter
   6157..6756    +  CDS            PuroR: puromycin N-acetyltransferase; pac from Streptomyces alboniger; confers resistance to puromycin
   6823..7411    +  misc_feature   WPRE: woodchuck hepatitis virus posttranscriptional regulatory element
   7419..7484    +  CDS            nef (fragment): NEF_HV1Z2 - Experimental evidence at protein level: Swiss-Prot protein existence level 1. Extracellular Nef protein targets CD4(+) T-lymphocytes for apoptosis by interacting with CXCR4 surface receptors. From Human immunodeficiency virus type 1 group M subtype D (isolate Z2/CDC-Z34) (HIV-1).
   7486..7719    +  LTR            3' LTR (ΔU3): self-inactivating 3' long terminal repeat (LTR) from HIV-1
   7924..8028    +  promoter       AmpR promoter: bla
   8029..8889    +  CDS            AmpR: β-lactamase; bla; confers resistance to ampicillin, carbenicillin, and related antibiotics
   9060..9648    +  rep_origin     ori: high-copy-number ColE1/pMB1/pBR322/pUC origin of replication
   9831..9885    +  CDS            lacI (fragment): lac repressor; lacI; The lac repressor binds to the lac operator to inhibit transcription in E. coli. This inhibition can be relieved by adding lactose or isopropyl-β-D-thiogalactopyranoside (IPTG).
   9891..9984    +  rep_origin     SV40 ori (fragment): SV40 origin of replication
  10009..10046   +  CDS            lacI (fragment): lac repressor; lacI; The lac repressor binds to the lac operator to inhibit transcription in E. coli. This inhibition can be relieved by adding lactose or isopropyl-β-D-thiogalactopyranoside (IPTG).
  10059..10080   +  protein_bind   CAP binding site: CAP binding activates transcription in the presence of cAMP. E. coli catabolite activator protein
  10095..10125   +  promoter       lac promoter: promoter for the E. coli lac operon
  10133..10149   +  protein_bind   lac operator: The lac repressor binds to the lac operator to inhibit transcription in E. coli. This inhibition can be relieved by adding lactose or isopropyl-β-D-thiogalactopyranoside (IPTG). lac repressor encoded by lacI
  10183..10266   +  polyA_signal   SV40 poly(A) signal (fragment): SV40 polyadenylation signal
  10433..329     +  CDS            nef (fragment) (across the origin): NEF_HV1BR - Experimental evidence at protein level: Swiss-Prot protein existence level 1. Extracellular Nef protein targets CD4(+) T-lymphocytes for apoptosis by interacting with CXCR4 surface receptors (PubMed:14990729). From Human immunodeficiency virus type 1 group M subtype B (isolate BRU/LAI) (HIV-1).
