[The description below was written by a language model from this plasmid's Addgene catalogue record and pLannotate feature annotations shown in this document.]
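Description:
PHAGE-P CMVt N-HA hE6AP III (C41A, C46A, C840A) is an HIV-1-based lentiviral expression vector of about 10.4 kb, built on the PHAGE backbone for delivering a mutant human UBE3A (E6-AP) ubiquitin ligase into mammalian cells. It is propagated in E. coli through a high-copy ColE1/pUC-type origin with ampicillin resistance (AmpR). The viral portion contains a truncated 5' LTR, the Ψ packaging signal with a short gag fragment, the Rev response element for Rev-dependent nuclear export of the genomic RNA, the cPPT/CTS, a WPRE to enhance transcript expression, and a ΔU3 3' LTR that makes the integrated provirus self-inactivating. Packaging functions are not encoded on the plasmid and must be supplied in trans.

The payload is isoform III of human E6-AP (about 2.6 kb), introduced by Gateway recombination and flanked by attB1 and attB2 sites. A backbone-encoded HA epitope sits upstream, giving an N-terminally HA-tagged protein. Expression is driven by the CMV enhancer and promoter. Short matches to tet operator-containing promoters lie immediately downstream of it, which is consistent with the "CMVt" name and suggests a tetracycline-repressible CMV promoter, although the record does not describe regulation explicitly. The insert carries three cysteine-to-alanine substitutions, C41A, C46A and C840A. The record does not explain their effects, but the associated publication concerns the zinc-binding N-terminal AZUL domain of UBE3A, Angelman syndrome-associated mutations and binding to the proteasome. A separate mouse PGK promoter drives puromycin N-acetyltransferase, allowing selection of stably transduced cells. The construct is intended for stable expression of the tagged mutant ligase in mammalian cells, where the HA tag can be used for detection or pull-down.
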