Addgene plasmid #119318: PHAGE-P CMVt N-HA hE6AP III (C41A, C46A, C840A)
Purpose: lentiviral vector for expression of HA-Tagged E6-AP III (C41A, C46A, C840A) in mammalian cells
Depositing lab: Peter Howley. Depositing organization: Harvard Medical School. Publication: Angelman syndrome-associated point mutations in the Zn-binding N-terminal (AZUL) domain of UBE3A ubiquitin ligase inhibit binding to the proteasome. Kuhnle S, Martinez-Noel G, Leclere F, Hayes SD, Harper JW, Howley PM. J Biol Chem. 2018 Sep 26. pii: RA118.004653. doi: 10.1074/jbc.RA118.004653. PubMed 30257870.
Backbone
  Vector backbone: PHAGE
  Backbone size w/o insert (bp): 7818
  Total vector size (bp): 10434
  Vector type: Lentiviral
  Selectable markers: Puromycin
Growth in bacteria
  Bacterial resistance: Ampicillin, 100 μg/mL
  Growth temperature: 37°C
  Growth strain: NEB Stable
  Copy number: Unknown
Gene/Insert
  Gene/Insert name: E6-AP III (alt name: UBE3A)
  Species: H. sapiens (human)
  Insert size (bp): 2616
  Mutation: C41A, C46A, C840A
  Entrez Gene: UBE3A (a.k.a. ANCR, AS, E6-AP, EPVE6AP, HPVE6A, PIX1)
  Promoter: CMV
  Tag / fusion protein: HA (N terminal on backbone)
  Cloning method: Gateway Cloning
  Sequencing primers: 5′ CMV-F; 3′ MSCV-rev
Terms and licenses: Academic/Nonprofit Terms; Industry Terms: Not Available to Industry
How to cite: PHAGE-P CMVt N-HA hE6AP III (C41A, C46A, C840A) was a gift from Peter Howley (Addgene plasmid # 119318 ; http://n2t.net/addgene:119318 ; RRID:Addgene_119318)
